Addgene plasmid #124923: pTagGFP2-N SIN1 delta2-29
Purpose: For expression of a.a.2-29 deletion mutant of SIN1-GFP
Depositing lab: Jin Chen. Depositing organization: Vanderbilt University. Publication: Disruption of the Scaffolding Function of mLST8 Selectively Inhibits mTORC2 Assembly and Function and Suppresses mTORC2-Dependent Tumor Growth In Vivo. Hwang Y, Kim LC, Song W, Edwards DN, Cook RS, Chen J. Cancer Res. 2019 Jul 1;79(13):3178-3184. doi: 10.1158/0008-5472.CAN-18-3658. Epub 2019 May 13. PubMed 31085701.
Backbone
  Vector backbone: pTagGFP2-N
  Backbone manufacturer: Evrogen
  Vector type: Mammalian Expression
  Selectable markers: Neomycin (select with G418)
Growth in bacteria
  Bacterial resistance: Kanamycin, 50 μg/mL
  Growth temperature: 37°C
  Growth strain: DH5alpha
  Copy number: High Copy
Gene/Insert
  Gene/Insert name: MAPKAP1 (alt names: SIN1; mSIN1)
  Species: H. sapiens (human)
  Mutation: Insert ORF was sirently mutated to be resistent to sgMAPKAP1_1.
  Entrez Gene: MAPKAP1 (a.k.a. JC310, MIP1, SIN1, SIN1b, SIN1g)
  Tag / fusion protein: TagGFP2 (C terminal on backbone)
  Cloning method: Restriction Enzyme; 5′ cloning site HindIII (not destroyed); 3′ cloning site KpnI (not destroyed)
  Sequencing primers: 5′ CMV Forward; 3′ TagGFP-Rev, GCGCACGCTGAACTTGTGGC
Terms and licenses: Academic/Nonprofit Terms; Industry Terms: Not Available to Industry
How to cite: pTagGFP2-N SIN1 delta2-29 was a gift from Jin Chen (Addgene plasmid # 124923 ; http://n2t.net/addgene:124923 ; RRID:Addgene_124923)
