[The description below was written by a language model from this plasmid's Addgene catalogue record and pLannotate feature annotations shown in this document.]
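Description:
pTagGFP2-N SIN1 delta2-29 is a 6.2 kb mammalian expression plasmid built on the commercial pTagGFP2-N backbone, designed to produce a truncated form of human SIN1 (MAPKAP1) fused at its C terminus to the monomeric green fluorescent protein TagGFP2. It replicates in E. coli from a high-copy ColE1/pUC-type origin and also carries an f1 origin for single-stranded DNA production. A single Tn5 aminoglycoside phosphotransferase gene (NeoR/KanR) serves both hosts. A bacterial bla-type promoter drives it for kanamycin selection in E. coli, and the adjacent SV40 enhancer/early promoter, paired with an HSV TK polyadenylation signal, drives it for G418 selection of transfected mammalian cells.

The payload is transcribed from the human cytomegalovirus immediate early enhancer and promoter. The MAPKAP1 open reading frame was inserted between the HindIII and KpnI sites of the multiple cloning site, upstream of the backbone TagGFP2 coding sequence, and the transcript ends at an SV40 poly(A) signal. The insert lacks amino acids 2–29 of SIN1, which fits its annotation as a partial match to the full-length protein. It also carries silent mutations that make it resistant to a MAPKAP1-targeting guide RNA, so the mutant can be expressed in cells where endogenous SIN1 has been disrupted by CRISPR. SIN1 is a core subunit of mTORC2, and the associated study concerns mTORC2 assembly and function, so the construct suits rescue and localisation or interaction experiments on the role of the SIN1 N-terminal region. The depositor sequence and the repository's sequencing result have the same length and the same feature order, differing only in their numbering start point. The short ble, large T antigen, bGH and RSF ori fragments that were annotated are probably backbone remnants or partial matches rather than functional elements.
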