Features (pLannotate 1.2.2; 16 found; start..end, strand, type, name):
     61..364     +  enhancer       CMV enhancer: human cytomegalovirus immediate early enhancer
    365..568     +  promoter       CMV promoter: human cytomegalovirus (CMV) immediate early promoter
    591..627     +  misc_feature   MCS (fragment): multiple cloning site
    634..2115    +  CDS            MAPKAP1 (fragment): SIN1_HUMAN - Also known as MIP1, SIN1. Experimental evidence at protein level: Swiss-Prot protein existence level 1. Subunit of mTORC2, which regulates cell growth and survival in response to hormonal signals. mTORC2 is activated by growth factors, but, in contrast to mTORC1, seems to be nutrient-insensitive. mTORC2 seems to function upstream of Rho GTPases to regulate the actin cytoskeleton, probably by activating one or more Rho-type guanine nucleotide exchange factors. mTORC2 promotes the serum-induced formation of stress-fibers or F-actin. mTORC2 plays a critical role in AKT1 'Ser-473' pho
   2115..2141    +  misc_feature   MCS (fragment): multiple cloning site
   2149..2865    +  CDS            TagGFP2: monomeric green fluorescent protein, also known as mTagGFP mammalian codon-optimized
   2881..2964    +  CDS            large T antigen (fragment): large T antigen from SV40 (simian virus 40)
   2987..3108    +  polyA_signal   SV40 poly(A) signal: SV40 polyadenylation signal
   3142..3570    -  rep_origin     f1 ori (sequence partly withheld): f1 bacteriophage origin of replication; arrow indicates direction of (+) strand synthesis
   3597..3701    +  promoter       AmpR promoter: bla
   3703..4060    +  promoter       SV40 promoter: SV40 enhancer and early promoter
   4095..4889    +  CDS            NeoR/KanR: aminoglycoside phosphotransferase from Tn5; aph(3')-II (or nptII); confers resistance to neomycin, kanamycin, and G418 (Geneticin®)
   4910..5062    +  CDS            ble (fragment): BLE_KLEPN - Experimental evidence at protein level: Swiss-Prot protein existence level 1. Binding protein with a strong affinity to the bleomycin family of antibiotics. Binds to CL990; an antimitotic-antibiotic compound. From Klebsiella pneumoniae.
   5121..5168    +  polyA_signal   HSV TK poly(A) signal: herpes simplex virus thymidine kinase polyadenylation signal (Cole and Stacy, 1985)
   5259..5275    -  polyA_signal   bGH poly(A) signal (fragment): bovine growth hormone polyadenylation signal
   5497..6085    +  rep_origin     ori: high-copy-number ColE1/pMB1/pBR322/pUC origin of replication
>Addgene plasmid #124923 | pTagGFP2-N SIN1 delta2-29 | depositor full sequence | sequence record 238754 | Full Sequence
TAGTTATTAATAGTAATCAATTACGGGGTCATTAGTTCATAGCCCATATATGGAGTTCCGCGTTACATAA
CTTACGGTAAATGGCCCGCCTGGCTGACCGCCCAACGACCCCCGCCCATTGACGTCAATAATGACGTATG
TTCCCATAGTAACGCCAATAGGGACTTTCCATTGACGTCAATGGGTGGAGTATTTACGGTAAACTGCCCA
CTTGGCAGTACATCAAGTGTATCATATGCCAAGTACGCCCCCTATTGACGTCAATGACGGTAAATGGCCC
GCCTGGCATTATGCCCAGTACATGACCTTATGGGACTTTCCTACTTGGCAGTACATCTACGTATTAGTCA
TCGCTATTACCATGGTGATGCGGTTTTGGCAGTACATCAATGGGCGTGGATAGCGGTTTGACTCACGGGG
ATTTCCAAGTCTCCACCCCATTGACGTCAATGGGAGTTTGTTTTGGCACCAAAATCAACGGGACTTTCCA
AAATGTCGTAACAACTCCGCCCCATTGACGCAAATGGGCGGTAGGCGTGTACGGTGGGAGGTCTATATAA
GCAGAGCTGGTTTAGTGAACCGTCAGATCCGCTAGCGCTACCGGACTCAGATCTCGAGCTCAAGCTTGCC
ACCATGGTTCTCATTGATCATGATGTTGACCTAGAGAAGATTCATCCTCCTTCAATGCCTGGAGACAGTG
GGTCAGAAATTCAGGGAAGCAATGGTGAGACTCAGGGCTATGTATATGCTCAGTCTGTCGATATTACCTC
AAGTTGGGACTTTGGTATTAGAAGACGCTCAAACACAGCTCAAAGATTAGAACGACTCCGAAAAGAGAGA
CAAAACCAGATCAAATGCAAAAATATTCAGTGGAAAGAAAGAAATTCTAAGCAATCAGCCCAGGAGTTAA
AGTCACTGTTTGAAAAAAAATCTCTCAAAGAGAAGCCTCCAATTTCTGGGAAGCAGTCGATATTATCTGT
ACGCCTAGAACAGTGCCCTCTGCAGCTGAATAACCCTTTTAACGAGTATTCCAAATTTGATGGCAAGGGT
CATGTAGGTACAACAGCAACCAAGAAGATCGATGTCTACCTCCCTCTGCACTCGAGCCAGGACAGACTGC
TGCCAATGACCGTGGTGACAATGGCCAGCGCCAGGGTGCAGGACCTGATCGGGCTCATCTGCTGGCAGTA
TACAAGCGAAGGACGGGAGCCGAAGCTCAATGACAATGTCAGTGCCTACTGCCTGCATATTGCTGAGGAT
GATGGGGAGGTGGACACCGATTTCCCCCCGCTGGATTCCAATGAGCCCATTCATAAGTTTGGCTTCAGTA
CTTTGGCCCTGGTTGAAAAGTACTCATCTCCTGGTCTGACATCCAAAGAGTCACTCTTTGTTCGAATAAA
TGCTGCTCATGGATTCTCCCTTATTCAGGTGGACAACACAAAGGTTACCATGAAGGAAATCTTACTGAAG
GCAGTGAAGCGAAGAAAAGGATCCCAGAAAGTTTCAGGCCCTCAGTACCGCCTGGAGAAGCAGAGCGAGC
CCAATGTCGCCGTTGACCTGGACAGCACTTTGGAGAGCCAGAGCGCATGGGAGTTCTGCCTGGTCCGCGA
GAACAGTTCAAGGGCAGACGGGGTTTTTGAGGAGGATTCGCAAATTGACATAGCCACAGTACAGGATATG
CTTAGCAGCCACCATTACAAGTCATTCAAAGTCAGCATGATCCACAGACTGCGATTCACAACCGACGTAC
AGCTAGGTATCTCTGGAGACAAAGTAGAGATAGACCCTGTTACGAATCAGAAAGCCAGCACTAAGTTTTG
GATTAAGCAGAAACCCATCTCAATCGATTCCGACCTGCTCTGTGCCTGTGACCTTGCTGAAGAGAAAAGC
CCCAGTCACGCAATATTTAAACTCACGTATCTAAGCAATCACGACTATAAACACCTCTACTTTGAATCGG
ACGCTGCTACCGTCAATGAAATTGTGCTCAAGGTTAACTACATCCTGGAATCGCGAGCTAGCACTGCCCG
GGCTGACTACTTTGCTCAAAAACAAAGAAAACTGAACAGACGTACGAGCTTCAGCTTCCAGAAGGAGAAG
AAATCCGGGCAGCAGGTACCGCGGGCCCGGGATCCACCGGTCGCCACCATGAGCGGGGGCGAGGAGCTGT
TCGCCGGCATCGTGCCCGTGCTGATCGAGCTGGACGGCGACGTGCACGGCCACAAGTTCAGCGTGCGCGG
CGAGGGCGAGGGCGACGCCGACTACGGCAAGCTGGAGATCAAGTTCATCTGCACCACCGGCAAGCTGCCC
GTGCCCTGGCCCACCCTGGTGACCACCCTCTGCTACGGCATCCAGTGCTTCGCCCGCTACCCCGAGCACA
TGAAGATGAACGACTTCTTCAAGAGCGCCATGCCCGAGGGCTACATCCAGGAGCGCACCATCCAGTTCCA
GGACGACGGCAAGTACAAGACCCGCGGCGAGGTGAAGTTCGAGGGCGACACCCTGGTGAACCGCATCGAG
CTGAAGGGCAAGGACTTCAAGGAGGACGGCAACATCCTGGGCCACAAGCTGGAGTACAGCTTCAACAGCC
ACAACGTGTACATCCGCCCCGACAAGGCCAACAACGGCCTGGAGGCTAACTTCAAGACCCGCCACAACAT
CGAGGGCGGCGGCGTGCAGCTGGCCGACCACTACCAGACCAACGTGCCCCTGGGCGACGGCCCCGTGCTG
ATCCCCATCAACCACTACCTGAGCACTCAGACCAAGATCAGCAAGGACCGCAACGAGGCCCGCGACCACA
TGGTGCTCCTGGAGTCCTTCAGCGCCTGCTGCCACACCCACGGCATGGACGAGCTGTACAGGTAAGCGGC
CGCGACTCTAGATCATAATCAGCCATACCACATTTGTAGAGGTTTTACTTGCTTTAAAAAACCTCCCACA
CCTCCCCCTGAACCTGAAACATAAAATGAATGCAATTGTTGTTGTTAACTTGTTTATTGCAGCTTATAAT
GGTTACAAATAAAGCAATAGCATCACAAATTTCACAAATAAAGCATTTTTTTCACTGCATTCTAGTTGTG
GTTTGTCCAAACTCATCAATGTATCTTAAGGCGTAAATTGTAAGCGTTAATATTTTGTTAAAATTCGCGT
TAAATTTTTGTTAAATCAGCTCATTTTTTAACCAATAGGCCGAAATCGGCAAAATCCCTTATAAATCAAA
AGAATAGACCGAGATAGGGT
[37 nt withheld, positions 3241-3277]
AAAGAACGTGGACTCCAACGTCAAAGG
[49 nt withheld, positions 3305-3353]
T
[91 nt withheld, positions 3355-3445]
G
[124 nt withheld, positions 3447-3570]
CAGGTGGCACTTTTCGGGGAAATGTGCGCGGAACCCCTATTTGTTTATTTTTCTAAATACATTCAAATAT
GTATCCGCTCATGAGACAATAACCCTGATAAATGCTTCAATAATATTGAAAAAGGAAGAGTCCTGAGGCG
GAAAGAACCAGCTGTGGAATGTGTGTCAGTTAGGGTGTGGAAAGTCCCCAGGCTCCCCAGCAGGCAGAAG
TATGCAAAGCATGCATCTCAATTAGTCAGCAACCAGGTGTGGAAAGTCCCCAGGCTCCCCAGCAGGCAGA
AGTATGCAAAGCATGCATCTCAATTAGTCAGCAACCATAGTCCCGCCCCTAACTCCGCCCATCCCGCCCC
TAACTCCGCCCAGTTCCGCCCATTCTCCGCCCCATGGCTGACTAATTTTTTTTATTTATGCAGAGGCCGA
GGCCGCCTCGGCCTCTGAGCTATTCCAGAAGTAGTGAGGAGGCTTTTTTGGAGGCCTAGGCTTTTGCAAA
GATCGATCAAGAGACAGGATGAGGATCGTTTCGCATGATTGAACAAGATGGATTGCACGCAGGTTCTCCG
GCCGCTTGGGTGGAGAGGCTATTCGGCTATGACTGGGCACAACAGACAATCGGCTGCTCTGATGCCGCCG
TGTTCCGGCTGTCAGCGCAGGGGCGCCCGGTTCTTTTTGTCAAGACCGACCTGTCCGGTGCCCTGAATGA
ACTGCAAGACGAGGCAGCGCGGCTATCGTGGCTGGCCACGACGGGCGTTCCTTGCGCAGCTGTGCTCGAC
GTTGTCACTGAAGCGGGAAGGGACTGGCTGCTATTGGGCGAAGTGCCGGGGCAGGATCTCCTGTCATCTC
ACCTTGCTCCTGCCGAGAAAGTATCCATCATGGCTGATGCAATGCGGCGGCTGCATACGCTTGATCCGGC
TACCTGCCCATTCGACCACCAAGCGAAACATCGCATCGAGCGAGCACGTACTCGGATGGAAGCCGGTCTT
GTCGATCAGGATGATCTGGACGAAGAGCATCAGGGGCTCGCGCCAGCCGAACTGTTCGCCAGGCTCAAGG
CGAGCATGCCCGACGGCGAGGATCTCGTCGTGACCCATGGCGATGCCTGCTTGCCGAATATCATGGTGGA
AAATGGCCGCTTTTCTGGATTCATCGACTGTGGCCGGCTGGGTGTGGCGGACCGCTATCAGGACATAGCG
TTGGCTACCCGTGATATTGCTGAAGAGCTTGGCGGCGAATGGGCTGACCGCTTCCTCGTGCTTTACGGTA
TCGCCGCTCCCGATTCGCAGCGCATCGCCTTCTATCGCCTTCTTGACGAGTTCTTCTGAGCGGGACTCTG
GGGTTCGAAATGACCGACCAAGCGACGCCCAACCTGCCATCACGAGATTTCGATTCCACCGCCGCCTTCT
ATGAAAGGTTGGGCTTCGGAATCGTTTTCCGGGACGCCGGCTGGATGATCCTCCAGCGCGGGGATCTCAT
GCTGGAGTTCTTCGCCCACCCTAGGGGGAGGCTAACTGAAACACGGAAGGAGACAATACCGGAAGGAACC
CGCGCTATGACGGCAATAAAAAGACAGAATAAAACGCACGGTGTTGGGTCGTTTGTTCATAAACGCGGGG
TTCGGTCCCAGGGCTGGCACTCTGTCGATACCCCACCGAGACCCCATTGGGGCCAATACGCCCGCGTTTC
TTCCTTTTCCCCACCCCACCCCCCAAGTTCGGGTGAAGGCCCAGGGCTCGCAGCCAACGTCGGGGCGGCA
GGCCCTGCCATAGCCTCAGGTTACTCATATATACTTTAGATTGATTTAAAACTTCATTTTTAATTTAAAA
GGATCTAGGTGAAGATCCTTTTTGATAATCTCATGACCAAAATCCCTTAACGTGAGTTTTCGTTCCACTG
AGCGTCAGACCCCGTAGAAAAGATCAAAGGATCTTCTTGAGATCCTTTTTTTCTGCGCGTAATCTGCTGC
TTGCAAACAAAAAAACCACCGCTACCAGCGGTGGTTTGTTTGCCGGATCAAGAGCTACCAACTCTTTTTC
CGAAGGTAACTGGCTTCAGCAGAGCGCAGATACCAAATACTGTCCTTCTAGTGTAGCCGTAGTTAGGCCA
CCACTTCAAGAACTCTGTAGCACCGCCTACATACCTCGCTCTGCTAATCCTGTTACCAGTGGCTGCTGCC
AGTGGCGATAAGTCGTGTCTTACCGGGTTGGACTCAAGACGATAGTTACCGGATAAGGCGCAGCGGTCGG
GCTGAACGGGGGGTTCGTGCACACAGCCCAGCTTGGAGCGAACGACCTACACCGAACTGAGATACCTACA
GCGTGAGCTATGAGAAAGCGCCACGCTTCCCGAAGGGAGAAAGGCGGACAGGTATCCGGTAAGCGGCAGG
GTCGGAACAGGAGAGCGCACGAGGGAGCTTCCAGGGGGAAACGCCTGGTATCTTTATAGTCCTGTCGGGT
TTCGCCACCTCTGACTTGAGCGTCGATTTTTGTGATGCTCGTCAGGGGGGCGGAGCCTATGGAAAAACGC
CAGCAACGCGGCCTTTTTACGGTTCCTGGCCTTTTGCTGGCCTTTTGCTCACATGTTCTTTCCTGCGTTA
TCCCCTGATTCTGTGGATAACCGTATTACCGCCATGCAT
