Features (pLannotate 1.2.2; 17 found; start..end, strand, type, name):
      1..52      +  rep_origin     RSF ori (fragment): Plasmids containing the RSF 1030 origin of replication can be propagated in E. coli cells that contain additional plasmids with compatible origins.
    120..423     +  enhancer       CMV enhancer: human cytomegalovirus immediate early enhancer
    424..627     +  promoter       CMV promoter: human cytomegalovirus (CMV) immediate early promoter
    650..686     +  misc_feature   MCS (fragment): multiple cloning site
    693..2174    +  CDS            MAPKAP1 (fragment): SIN1_HUMAN - Also known as MIP1, SIN1. Experimental evidence at protein level: Swiss-Prot protein existence level 1. Subunit of mTORC2, which regulates cell growth and survival in response to hormonal signals. mTORC2 is activated by growth factors, but, in contrast to mTORC1, seems to be nutrient-insensitive. mTORC2 seems to function upstream of Rho GTPases to regulate the actin cytoskeleton, probably by activating one or more Rho-type guanine nucleotide exchange factors. mTORC2 promotes the serum-induced formation of stress-fibers or F-actin. mTORC2 plays a critical role in AKT1 'Ser-473' pho
   2174..2200    +  misc_feature   MCS (fragment): multiple cloning site
   2208..2924    +  CDS            TagGFP2: monomeric green fluorescent protein, also known as mTagGFP mammalian codon-optimized
   2940..3023    +  CDS            large T antigen (fragment): large T antigen from SV40 (simian virus 40)
   3046..3167    +  polyA_signal   SV40 poly(A) signal: SV40 polyadenylation signal
   3201..3629    -  rep_origin     f1 ori (sequence partly withheld): f1 bacteriophage origin of replication; arrow indicates direction of (+) strand synthesis
   3656..3760    +  promoter       AmpR promoter: bla
   3762..4119    +  promoter       SV40 promoter: SV40 enhancer and early promoter
   4154..4948    +  CDS            NeoR/KanR: aminoglycoside phosphotransferase from Tn5; aph(3')-II (or nptII); confers resistance to neomycin, kanamycin, and G418 (Geneticin®)
   4969..5121    +  CDS            ble (fragment): BLE_KLEPN - Experimental evidence at protein level: Swiss-Prot protein existence level 1. Binding protein with a strong affinity to the bleomycin family of antibiotics. Binds to CL990; an antimitotic-antibiotic compound. From Klebsiella pneumoniae.
   5180..5227    +  polyA_signal   HSV TK poly(A) signal: herpes simplex virus thymidine kinase polyadenylation signal (Cole and Stacy, 1985)
   5318..5334    -  polyA_signal   bGH poly(A) signal (fragment): bovine growth hormone polyadenylation signal
   5556..6144    +  rep_origin     ori: high-copy-number ColE1/pMB1/pBR322/pUC origin of replication
>Addgene plasmid #124923 | pTagGFP2-N SIN1 delta2-29 | addgene full sequence | sequence record 244583 | Addgene NGS Result
ACATGTTCTTTCCTGCGTTATCCCCTGATTCTGTGGATAACCGTATTACCGCCATGCATTAGTTATTAAT
AGTAATCAATTACGGGGTCATTAGTTCATAGCCCATATATGGAGTTCCGCGTTACATAACTTACGGTAAA
TGGCCCGCCTGGCTGACCGCCCAACGACCCCCGCCCATTGACGTCAATAATGACGTATGTTCCCATAGTA
ACGCCAATAGGGACTTTCCATTGACGTCAATGGGTGGAGTATTTACGGTAAACTGCCCACTTGGCAGTAC
ATCAAGTGTATCATATGCCAAGTACGCCCCCTATTGACGTCAATGACGGTAAATGGCCCGCCTGGCATTA
TGCCCAGTACATGACCTTATGGGACTTTCCTACTTGGCAGTACATCTACGTATTAGTCATCGCTATTACC
ATGGTGATGCGGTTTTGGCAGTACATCAATGGGCGTGGATAGCGGTTTGACTCACGGGGATTTCCAAGTC
TCCACCCCATTGACGTCAATGGGAGTTTGTTTTGGCACCAAAATCAACGGGACTTTCCAAAATGTCGTAA
CAACTCCGCCCCATTGACGCAAATGGGCGGTAGGCGTGTACGGTGGGAGGTCTATATAAGCAGAGCTGGT
TTAGTGAACCGTCAGATCCGCTAGCGCTACCGGACTCAGATCTCGAGCTCAAGCTTGCCACCATGGTTCT
CATTGATCATGATGTTGACCTAGAGAAGATTCATCCTCCTTCAATGCCTGGAGACAGTGGGTCAGAAATT
CAGGGAAGCAATGGTGAGACTCAGGGCTATGTATATGCTCAGTCTGTCGATATTACCTCAAGTTGGGACT
TTGGTATTAGAAGACGCTCAAACACAGCTCAAAGATTAGAACGACTCCGAAAAGAGAGACAAAACCAGAT
CAAATGCAAAAATATTCAGTGGAAAGAAAGAAATTCTAAGCAATCAGCCCAGGAGTTAAAGTCACTGTTT
GAAAAAAAATCTCTCAAAGAGAAGCCTCCAATTTCTGGGAAGCAGTCGATATTATCTGTACGCCTAGAAC
AGTGCCCTCTGCAGCTGAATAACCCTTTTAACGAGTATTCCAAATTTGATGGCAAGGGTCATGTAGGTAC
AACAGCAACCAAGAAGATCGATGTCTACCTCCCTCTGCACTCGAGCCAGGACAGACTGCTGCCAATGACC
GTGGTGACAATGGCCAGCGCCAGGGTGCAGGACCTGATCGGGCTCATCTGCTGGCAGTATACAAGCGAAG
GACGGGAGCCGAAGCTCAATGACAATGTCAGTGCCTACTGCCTGCATATTGCTGAGGATGATGGGGAGGT
GGACACCGATTTCCCCCCGCTGGATTCCAATGAGCCCATTCATAAGTTTGGCTTCAGTACTTTGGCCCTG
GTTGAAAAGTACTCATCTCCTGGTCTGACATCCAAAGAGTCACTCTTTGTTCGAATAAATGCTGCTCATG
GATTCTCCCTTATTCAGGTGGACAACACAAAGGTTACCATGAAGGAAATCTTACTGAAGGCAGTGAAGCG
AAGAAAAGGATCCCAGAAAGTTTCAGGCCCTCAGTACCGCCTGGAGAAGCAGAGCGAGCCCAATGTCGCC
GTTGACCTGGACAGCACTTTGGAGAGCCAGAGCGCATGGGAGTTCTGCCTGGTCCGCGAGAACAGTTCAA
GGGCAGACGGGGTTTTTGAGGAGGATTCGCAAATTGACATAGCCACAGTACAGGATATGCTTAGCAGCCA
CCATTACAAGTCATTCAAAGTCAGCATGATCCACAGACTGCGATTCACAACCGACGTACAGCTAGGTATC
TCTGGAGACAAAGTAGAGATAGACCCTGTTACGAATCAGAAAGCCAGCACTAAGTTTTGGATTAAGCAGA
AACCCATCTCAATCGATTCCGACCTGCTCTGTGCCTGTGACCTTGCTGAAGAGAAAAGCCCCAGTCACGC
AATATTTAAACTCACGTATCTAAGCAATCACGACTATAAACACCTCTACTTTGAATCGGACGCTGCTACC
GTCAATGAAATTGTGCTCAAGGTTAACTACATCCTGGAATCGCGAGCTAGCACTGCCCGGGCTGACTACT
TTGCTCAAAAACAAAGAAAACTGAACAGACGTACGAGCTTCAGCTTCCAGAAGGAGAAGAAATCCGGGCA
GCAGGTACCGCGGGCCCGGGATCCACCGGTCGCCACCATGAGCGGGGGCGAGGAGCTGTTCGCCGGCATC
GTGCCCGTGCTGATCGAGCTGGACGGCGACGTGCACGGCCACAAGTTCAGCGTGCGCGGCGAGGGCGAGG
GCGACGCCGACTACGGCAAGCTGGAGATCAAGTTCATCTGCACCACCGGCAAGCTGCCCGTGCCCTGGCC
CACCCTGGTGACCACCCTCTGCTACGGCATCCAGTGCTTCGCCCGCTACCCCGAGCACATGAAGATGAAC
GACTTCTTCAAGAGCGCCATGCCCGAGGGCTACATCCAGGAGCGCACCATCCAGTTCCAGGACGACGGCA
AGTACAAGACCCGCGGCGAGGTGAAGTTCGAGGGCGACACCCTGGTGAACCGCATCGAGCTGAAGGGCAA
GGACTTCAAGGAGGACGGCAACATCCTGGGCCACAAGCTGGAGTACAGCTTCAACAGCCACAACGTGTAC
ATCCGCCCCGACAAGGCCAACAACGGCCTGGAGGCTAACTTCAAGACCCGCCACAACATCGAGGGCGGCG
GCGTGCAGCTGGCCGACCACTACCAGACCAACGTGCCCCTGGGCGACGGCCCCGTGCTGATCCCCATCAA
CCACTACCTGAGCACTCAGACCAAGATCAGCAAGGACCGCAACGAGGCCCGCGACCACATGGTGCTCCTG
GAGTCCTTCAGCGCCTGCTGCCACACCCACGGCATGGACGAGCTGTACAGGTAAGCGGCCGCGACTCTAG
ATCATAATCAGCCATACCACATTTGTAGAGGTTTTACTTGCTTTAAAAAACCTCCCACACCTCCCCCTGA
ACCTGAAACATAAAATGAATGCAATTGTTGTTGTTAACTTGTTTATTGCAGCTTATAATGGTTACAAATA
AAGCAATAGCATCACAAATTTCACAAATAAAGCATTTTTTTCACTGCATTCTAGTTGTGGTTTGTCCAAA
CTCATCAATGTATCTTAAGGCGTAAATTGTAAGCGTTAATATTTTGTTAAAATTCGCGTTAAATTTTTGT
TAAATCAGCTCATTTTTTAACCAATAGGCCGAAATCGGCAAAATCCCTTATAAATCAAAAGAATAGACCG
AGATAGGGT
[37 nt withheld, positions 3300-3336]
AAAGAACGTGGACTCCAACGTCAAAGG
[49 nt withheld, positions 3364-3412]
T
[91 nt withheld, positions 3414-3504]
G
[124 nt withheld, positions 3506-3629]
CAGGTGGCACTTTTCGGGGAAATGTGCGCGGAACCCCTATTTGTTTATTTTTCTAAATACATTCAAATAT
GTATCCGCTCATGAGACAATAACCCTGATAAATGCTTCAATAATATTGAAAAAGGAAGAGTCCTGAGGCG
GAAAGAACCAGCTGTGGAATGTGTGTCAGTTAGGGTGTGGAAAGTCCCCAGGCTCCCCAGCAGGCAGAAG
TATGCAAAGCATGCATCTCAATTAGTCAGCAACCAGGTGTGGAAAGTCCCCAGGCTCCCCAGCAGGCAGA
AGTATGCAAAGCATGCATCTCAATTAGTCAGCAACCATAGTCCCGCCCCTAACTCCGCCCATCCCGCCCC
TAACTCCGCCCAGTTCCGCCCATTCTCCGCCCCATGGCTGACTAATTTTTTTTATTTATGCAGAGGCCGA
GGCCGCCTCGGCCTCTGAGCTATTCCAGAAGTAGTGAGGAGGCTTTTTTGGAGGCCTAGGCTTTTGCAAA
GATCGATCAAGAGACAGGATGAGGATCGTTTCGCATGATTGAACAAGATGGATTGCACGCAGGTTCTCCG
GCCGCTTGGGTGGAGAGGCTATTCGGCTATGACTGGGCACAACAGACAATCGGCTGCTCTGATGCCGCCG
TGTTCCGGCTGTCAGCGCAGGGGCGCCCGGTTCTTTTTGTCAAGACCGACCTGTCCGGTGCCCTGAATGA
ACTGCAAGACGAGGCAGCGCGGCTATCGTGGCTGGCCACGACGGGCGTTCCTTGCGCAGCTGTGCTCGAC
GTTGTCACTGAAGCGGGAAGGGACTGGCTGCTATTGGGCGAAGTGCCGGGGCAGGATCTCCTGTCATCTC
ACCTTGCTCCTGCCGAGAAAGTATCCATCATGGCTGATGCAATGCGGCGGCTGCATACGCTTGATCCGGC
TACCTGCCCATTCGACCACCAAGCGAAACATCGCATCGAGCGAGCACGTACTCGGATGGAAGCCGGTCTT
GTCGATCAGGATGATCTGGACGAAGAGCATCAGGGGCTCGCGCCAGCCGAACTGTTCGCCAGGCTCAAGG
CGAGCATGCCCGACGGCGAGGATCTCGTCGTGACCCATGGCGATGCCTGCTTGCCGAATATCATGGTGGA
AAATGGCCGCTTTTCTGGATTCATCGACTGTGGCCGGCTGGGTGTGGCGGACCGCTATCAGGACATAGCG
TTGGCTACCCGTGATATTGCTGAAGAGCTTGGCGGCGAATGGGCTGACCGCTTCCTCGTGCTTTACGGTA
TCGCCGCTCCCGATTCGCAGCGCATCGCCTTCTATCGCCTTCTTGACGAGTTCTTCTGAGCGGGACTCTG
GGGTTCGAAATGACCGACCAAGCGACGCCCAACCTGCCATCACGAGATTTCGATTCCACCGCCGCCTTCT
ATGAAAGGTTGGGCTTCGGAATCGTTTTCCGGGACGCCGGCTGGATGATCCTCCAGCGCGGGGATCTCAT
GCTGGAGTTCTTCGCCCACCCTAGGGGGAGGCTAACTGAAACACGGAAGGAGACAATACCGGAAGGAACC
CGCGCTATGACGGCAATAAAAAGACAGAATAAAACGCACGGTGTTGGGTCGTTTGTTCATAAACGCGGGG
TTCGGTCCCAGGGCTGGCACTCTGTCGATACCCCACCGAGACCCCATTGGGGCCAATACGCCCGCGTTTC
TTCCTTTTCCCCACCCCACCCCCCAAGTTCGGGTGAAGGCCCAGGGCTCGCAGCCAACGTCGGGGCGGCA
GGCCCTGCCATAGCCTCAGGTTACTCATATATACTTTAGATTGATTTAAAACTTCATTTTTAATTTAAAA
GGATCTAGGTGAAGATCCTTTTTGATAATCTCATGACCAAAATCCCTTAACGTGAGTTTTCGTTCCACTG
AGCGTCAGACCCCGTAGAAAAGATCAAAGGATCTTCTTGAGATCCTTTTTTTCTGCGCGTAATCTGCTGC
TTGCAAACAAAAAAACCACCGCTACCAGCGGTGGTTTGTTTGCCGGATCAAGAGCTACCAACTCTTTTTC
CGAAGGTAACTGGCTTCAGCAGAGCGCAGATACCAAATACTGTTCTTCTAGTGTAGCCGTAGTTAGGCCA
CCACTTCAAGAACTCTGTAGCACCGCCTACATACCTCGCTCTGCTAATCCTGTTACCAGTGGCTGCTGCC
AGTGGCGATAAGTCGTGTCTTACCGGGTTGGACTCAAGACGATAGTTACCGGATAAGGCGCAGCGGTCGG
GCTGAACGGGGGGTTCGTGCACACAGCCCAGCTTGGAGCGAACGACCTACACCGAACTGAGATACCTACA
GCGTGAGCTATGAGAAAGCGCCACGCTTCCCGAAGGGAGAAAGGCGGACAGGTATCCGGTAAGCGGCAGG
GTCGGAACAGGAGAGCGCACGAGGGAGCTTCCAGGGGGAAACGCCTGGTATCTTTATAGTCCTGTCGGGT
TTCGCCACCTCTGACTTGAGCGTCGATTTTTGTGATGCTCGTCAGGGGGGCGGAGCCTATGGAAAAACGC
CAGCAACGCGGCCTTTTTACGGTTCCTGGCCTTTTGCTGGCCTTTTGCTC
